>Addgene plasmid #234097 | pKEK3199 | addgene full sequence | sequence record 464933 | Addgene NGS Result
AAAAAAAAATCTGACAATATATAAAGAGAATATATAAAGAGAATATCTTAGGGGATTTTAAAAAAATCCC
ACAGACTCAAAGACTTTTTTGACTTTTTAAATCCTAGAAACTATACTTTAAGTACTTATTTAAGTACATG
GATTTAGATTATGCAAACCGTTAATTATTCAACTTTTAGAAATGAACTATCTGATTCAATGGATAGAGTA
ACAAAAAATCATAGTCCTATGATTGTAACTAGAGGTTCAAAAAAAGAAGCAGTTGTTATGATGTCGTTAG
AGGATTTTAAAGCTTTGTTAGCAGCCTTTTTGTCCGGTGTTGGGTTGAAGGTGAAGCCGGTCGGGGCCGC
AGCGGGGGCCGGCTTTTCAGCCTTGCCCCCCTGCTTCGGCCGCCGTGGCTCCGGCGTCTTGGGTGCCGGC
GCGGGTTCCGCAGCCTTGGCCTGCGGTGCGGGCACATCGGCGGGCTTGGCCTTGATGTGCCGCCTGGCGT
GCGAGCGGAACGTCTCGTAGGAGAACTTGACCTTCCCCGTTTCCCGCATGTGCTCCCAAATGGTGACGAG
CGCATAGCCGGACGCTAACGCCGCCTCGACATCCGCCCTCACCGCCAGGAACGCAACCGCAGCCTCATCA
CGCCGGCGCTTCTTGGCCGCGCGGGATTCAACCCACTCGGCCAGCTCGTCGGTGTAGCTCTTTGGCATCG
TCTCTCGCCTGTCCCCTCAGTTCAGTAATTTCCTGCATTTGCCTGTTTCCAGTCGGTAGATATTCCACAA
AACAGCAGGGAAGCAGCGCTTTTCCGCTGCATAACCCTGCTTCGGGGTCATTATAGCGATTTTTTCGGTA
TATCCATCCTTTTTCGCACGATATACAGGATTTTGCCAAAGGGTTCGTGTAGACTTTCCTTGGTGTATCC
AACGGCGTCAGCCGGGCAGGATAGGTGAAGTAGGCCCACCCGCGAGCGGGTGTTCCTTCTTCACTGTCCC
TTATTCGCACCTGGCGGTGCTCAACGGGAATCCTGCTCTGCGAGGCTGGCCGGCTACCGCCGGCGTAACA
GATGAGGGCAAGCGGATGGCTGATGAAACCAAGCCAACCAGGAAGGGCAGCCCACCTATCAAGGTGTACT
GCCTTCCAGACGAACGAAGAGCGATTGAGGAAAAGGCGGCGGCGGCCGGCATGAGCCTGTCGGCCTACCT
GCTGGCCGTCGGCCAGGGCTACAAAATCACGGGCGTCGTGGACTATGAGCACGTCCGCGAGCTGGCCCGC
ATCAATGGCGACCTGGGCCGCCTGGGCGGCCTGCTGAAACTCTGGCTCACCGACGACCCGCGCACGGCGC
GGTTCGGTGATGCCACGATCCTCGCCCTGCTGGCGAAGATCGAAGAGAAGCAGGACGAGCTTGGCAAGGT
CATGATGGGCGTGGTCCGCCCGAGGGCAGAGCCATGACTTTTTTAGCCGCTAAAACGGCCGGGGGGTGCG
CGTGATTGCCAAGCACGTCCCCATGCGCTCCATCAAGAAGAGCGACTTCGCGGAGCTGGTGAAGTACATC
ACCGACGAGCAAGGCAAGACCGAGCGCCTGGGTCACGTGCGCGTCACGAACTGCGAGGCAAACACCCTGC
CCGCTGTCATGGCCGAGGTGATGGCGACCCAGCACGGCAACACCCGTTCCGAGGCCGACAAGACCTATCA
CCTCCTGGTTAGCTTCCGCGCGGGAGAGAAGCCCGACGCGGAGACGTTGCGCGCGATTGAGGACCGCATC
TGCGCTGGGCTTGGCTTCGCCGAGCATCAGCGCGTCAGTGCCGTGCATCACGACACCGACAACCTGCACA
TCCATATCGCCATCAACAAGATTCACCCGACCCGAAACACCATCCATGAGCCGTATCGGGCCTACCGCGC
CCTCGCTGACCTCTGCGCGACGCTCGAACGGGACTACGGGCTTGAGCGTGACAATCACGAAACGCGGCAG
CGCGTTTCCGAGAACCGCGCGAACGACATGGAGCGGCACGCGGGCGTGGAAAGCCTGGTCGGCTGCTCGC
GCTTTGTTAGCAGCCGGATCCGCGCGGCGTTTACGCCCCCCCTGCCACTCATCGCAGTACTGTTGTAATT
CATTAAGCATTCTGCCGACATGGAAGCCATCACAAACGGCATGATGAACCTGAATCGCCAGCGGCATCAG
CACCTTGTCGCCTTGCGTATAATATTTGCCCATGGTGAAAACGGGGGCGAAGAAGTTGTCCATATTGGCC
ACGTTTAAATCAAAACTGGTGAAACTCACCCAGGGATTGGCTGAGACGAAAAACATATTCTCAATAAACC
CTTTAGGGAAATAGGCCAGGTTTTCACCGTAACACGCCACATCTTGCGAATATATGTGTAGAAACTGCCG
GAAATCGTCGTGGTATTCACTCCAGAGCGATGAAAACGTTTCAGTTTGCTCATGGAAAACGGTGTAACAA
GGGTGAACACTATCCCATATCACCAGCTCACCGTCTTTCATTGCCATACGGAATTCCGGATGAGCATTCA
TCAGGCGGGCAAGAATGTGAATAAAGGCCGGATAAAACTTGTGCTTATTTTTCTTTACGGTCTTTAAAAA
GGCCGTAATATCCAGCTGAACGGTCTGGTTATAGGTACATTGAGCAACTGACTGAAATGCCTCAAAATGT
TCTTTACGATGCCATTGGGATATATCAACGGTGGTATATCCAGTGATTTTTTTCTCCATATGTTTAGTCT
CCTTTTTTTGTTATAAATATTTTATACACAAAAATCTTCGTTATTTAAATAAGTTTTATAGCTATTTTTT
CAAGATACAAAACTATTAATTAGTTATAATTAGGTTATTAGCTTAAAATTATAAACCAAATACGATGAGT
GACAACCCAAAAGATCTCGATCCTCTACGCCGTTGGGGAGCAGGAAACAGCTATGACGGTACCAAAAAAA
ACCCCGCCCTGTCAGGGGCGGGGTTTTTTTTTGAGCTCTCATTAAGTTGCTTTCTCAGGCACATCAGAGT
AACGGGCCACAGCCGACTCATACTGTTCATAAAATTTCCCCTGTTCCGCCTTTAAGATCTCAATGCGGTG
GTCGCCAAAGTGAAACTCAGGCATGTTGACCGCGTTGGAGGGCTTACGGCTACGGTATGTTGTACGTAAG
TGCGACGTTAAGTGATTACCATCGGTACATTTCAGTGCCATCAGACTTTGGCCGCACAATACCCCGTCAC
GTGGGTAAAGCATCTCAACACACGGCTCCCAGCCTGCAGTTTTCTTTTGCATAACGGGTCCGTTGGCAGG
GAAATTCGTCCCAAGCACTTTCACTTTGTAAATCAAGCAATTGCCCTCAAGACTTGTATCCTGATGTGCG
GTCAATACTCCGCCATCCTCGAAGATCTGTGTACGCTCCCAGGTGAACCCTTCGGGGAACGACTCTTTAA
AATAGTCTGGGATGCCGCTGACATGTTTAATAAAGGTTTTGCTCCCATACATGCAACATGGTGCCAGAAT
ATCGAAAGCGAACGGTAAAGGTCCACCCTCCGTGACGCGAATACGCATGTTTTGAGTTCCCTCAAACGGT
TTCCCCTCACCTTCCCCCACACACTTAAAGTGGTAACCATTAACAGTCCCCTCCATCGTCATCTTTACAC
ACATGTCTTTCTTGACTAAGCTCGCCATGGGACTCTTTCTCCTCTTTAATCGAGACCAAGCTAGCACTGT
ACCTAGGACTGAGCTAGCCGTCAAGAATTCACTGGCCGTCGTTTTACGGTCTCAGTCGACTACTCTAGAA
ATATTTTATCTGATTAATAAGATGATCTTCTTGAGATCGTTTTGGTCTGCGCGTAATCTCTTGCTCTGAA
AACGAAAAAACCGCCTTGCAGGGCGGTTTTTCGAAGGTTCTCTGAGCTACCAACTCTTTGAACCGAGGTA
ACTGGCTTGGAGGAGCGCAGTCACCAAAACTTGTCCTTTCAGTTTAGCCTTAACCGGCGCATGACTTCAA
GACTAACTCCTCTAAATCAATTACCAGTGGCTGCTGCCAGTGGTGCTTTTGCATGTCTTTCCGGGTTGGA
CTCAAGACGATAGTTACCGGATAAGGCGCAGCGGTCGGACTGAACGGGGGGTTCGTGCATACAGTCCAGC
TTGGAGCGAACTGCCTACCCGGAACTGAGTGTCAGGCGTGGAATGAGACAAACGCGGCCATAACAGCGGA
ATGACACCGGTAAACCGAAAGGCAGGAACAGGAGAGCGCACGAGGGAGCCGCCAGGGGGAAACGCCTGGT
ATCTTTATAGTCCTGTCGGGTTTCGCCACCACTGATTTGAGCGTCAGATTTCGTGATGCTTGTCAGGGGG
GCGGAGCCTATGGAAAAACGGCTTTGCCGCGGCCCTCTCACTTCCCTGTTAAGTATCTTCCTGGCATCTT
CCAGGAAATCTCCGCCCCGTTCGTAAGCCATTTCCGCTCGCCGCAGTCGAACGACCGAGCGTAGCGAGTC
AGTGAGCGAGGAAGCGGAATATATCCTGTATCACATATTCTGCTGACGCACCGGTGCAGCCTTTTTTCTC
CTGCCACATGAAGCACTTCACTGACACCCTCATCAGTGCCAACATAGTAAGCCAGTATACACTCCGCTAG
CGCTGATGTCCGGCGGTGCTTTTGCCGTTACGCACCACCCCGTCAGTAGCTGAACAGGAGGGACAGCTAA
AGCTAGAAATGTACCAAATTTTACCTATTTTAGGATACTTTTCATGAAGCTCTTCTATTTTTCCCCAGTC
CTTTAATAGTCTACCTTTAGAGTCTCGTAAATAGTTATCTTTGTGACAGGGGCCTCTTTTATCTTTTTTA
ATGTAACTATATGTTATTCCAACGTCACTATTACTATTATCCAAATCTTTTTTAGCATGCCAGTAAGAAC
TTTCATAACTTAACTCTATCTTTCGACCTCTTTGATATACAACAATAAAGCTATAGCCAGTAGTAACAAC
CTGTTTTACTTTTGTTAAATCTATTAACTTCTTATTTATTTTTTTATGTTTTTTTGAAAATTTAAATATT
TCTATATTCATTCCTACACTTCCTCAAATCCAAATGGTAGCTTATGATTCTCTTCTGGTTTCTTTTCTAA
TTTTTTTATATTTGCAATAAAAACTCTTTTTCTATCTTTGATTTTTTTATTGTCCCAATTCCTCCAAGTA
TCATCACAAACCCTTTCAATATCATGTAAATGATGATGTCTAAATATTGATCTGACATAATACAGATCTA
GGTCTAGTTCATCACTTAACACAACTTCTCTAAGTCTTTCAGATGCTTCGATTGGTATGTAATCCTCTTT
ATTTTTAGTATCTAAAGGCTTTTGCTTAAATTCTTCTTCTGTCTCTGCTACCTTACTAACTGTAAACTTG
ATATTTGTAATCTTACGACCATGTTTTCTGTGATGATCCTTGTCATCATAGGTTACAAAAATATCCGATA
ATTGATTAATCTCTTCTAGTGCTGGTAATAGGAACTTATTTTTAAAATTTGAATATCTGTTGCTGTAACT
TTTAGGTAAATCAAAATCATTAATCATATCATCGACATACAATACGCAATCAACTATATTAGCATACCCT
GCTTGTTCGCCTAATTTGCTTTTGAGAAGTAAGTATAATCTGCTTGAATACTTACTTTTAAATGAAAATA
GTAACTGTCTTTCTGCTTTAGTAAAGTACTCTTGTAGTTGTATCATGTGTGGCATTAATGACCAATGAAA
CTCGCAAATTAAAGCACTGCTTTTAGGGTCTGCTTCAATATATGCAAACCAGTTAGCTATCTTCGTTTGT
TCTTTATTCAGCCATACTGGCTTAGACATTATTGAGTGCATTAATTGCTTCAATCTCACTCTGTTATGCT
TAACCCCTGTAGCTTTTTCAAGATCAGATAGGCTTATCTTATACCTGTGAAACTCTTTATCTTCTCTTTT
AACCATTGAGGCAACTAAGAATATTAAGTTTTGTTCTTCTTTTGTAAGGCTATACTTTCCTGCAACAAGA
GTATTAGACATAGCTATTTCTTTGCCAGCATTTACATTTTTAACTTCTTTCATAGAACTAGAGTCATTAT
CTCGATATACAAATTCTATAAAACTTCTATTAGTAAAACAACTACTTCATAAAAAAAAGTAGTTTTAACG
ATACAAAAAGTAGTTTTAAATTCAAAAAGTGATACAAAAAGTAGTTTTAAATTCAAAAAGTGATACAAAA
AGTAGTTTTAAATTTTTTAAAAAAGTGCTTCAAAGCCTTATGTAGCAATACTTACAGAGGATT
Features (pLannotate 1.2.2; 11 found; start..end, strand, type, name):
    306..698     -  CDS            traK: TRAK4_ECOLX - Experimental evidence at protein level: Swiss-Prot protein existence level 1. From Escherichia coli.
    924..1033    +  oriT           oriT: incP origin of transfer
   1066..1437    +  CDS            traJ: oriT-recognizing protein; traJ
   1475..2023    +  CDS            traI (fragment): TRAI6_ECOLX - Experimental evidence at protein level: Swiss-Prot protein existence level 1. The initiation process of transfer DNA synthesis requires the interaction of at least three plasmid-specific components (TraH, I, and J) at the transfer origin resulting in the assembly of a specialised nucleoprotein complex - the relaxosome. Site- and strand-specific cleavage at the transfer origin is dependent on TraI and TraJ. From Escherichia coli.
   2061..2719    -  CDS            CmR: chloramphenicol acetyltransferase; cat; confers resistance to chloramphenicol
   3009..3668    -  CDS            AQ14: AQ14 is a basic (constitutively fluorescent) red fluorescent protein published in 2005, derived from Actinia equina.
   3710..3734    -  promoter       J23119(SpeI) promoter (fragment): bacterial promoter (Registry of Standard Biological Parts BBa J23119) modified to end with an SpeI site
   3737..3757    +  CDS            lacZα (fragment): LacZα fragment of β-galactosidase; lacZ fragment
   3811..4356    +  rep_origin     p15A ori: Plasmids containing the medium-copy-number p15A origin of replication can be propagated in E. coli cells that contain a second plasmid with the ColE1 origin.
   4444..4499    +  rep_origin     RSF ori (fragment): Plasmids containing the RSF 1030 origin of replication can be propagated in E. coli cells that contain additional plasmids with compatible origins.
   4618..4688    -  mobile_element IS1 (fragment): prokaryotic transposable element IS1
