[The description below was written by a language model from this plasmid's Addgene catalogue record and pLannotate feature annotations shown in this document.]
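Description:
pKEK3199 is a 6.3 kb mobilizable bacterial shuttle vector for expressing a chromoprotein (CCP) in diverse gram-negative bacteria. Its backbone is described as Fn Ori-p15a-CmR. The p15A origin, annotated in the sequence, maintains the plasmid at low copy in E. coli and is compatible with ColE1-type plasmids. The "Fn Ori" component named in the backbone is not picked up by the automated annotation and is not further defined in the record; it presumably lies in the unannotated portion of the sequence. Selection is by chloramphenicol through the cat (chloramphenicol acetyltransferase) gene. A block of IncP transfer functions (oriT flanked by traK, traJ and a fragment of traI) supplies the origin of transfer and relaxosome-associated components, so the plasmid can be moved by conjugation from a donor strain that provides the remaining transfer machinery in trans.

The payload is tspurple, a synthetic coding sequence derived from the sea anemone Actinia equina. The annotation tool matches this CDS to the related Actinia equina protein AQ14. It is driven by a constitutive Anderson-series promoter, catalogued as J23100 and flanked by BsaI sites. The feature table labels the same region as a partial J23119 match, which reflects the close similarity among members of that promoter family. The pre-cloned BsaI sites allow the promoter to be exchanged by Golden Gate assembly using a universal pair of overhangs, so expression can be tuned or adapted to a particular host. Short hits to lacZα, the RSF origin and IS1 appear to be fragmentary remnants rather than functional parts. The plasmid serves as a visible colour marker and a promoter-testing platform across bacterial species.
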