Addgene plasmid #234097: pKEK3199
Purpose: CCP expression in diverse gram-negative bacteria, with pre-cloned Golden Gate Compatible (BsaI) restriction sites to facilitate promoter swapping.
Depositing lab: Karl Klose. Depositing organization: University of Texas at San Antonio. Publication: Mobilizable shuttle vectors with fluorescent markers functional across different species of bacteria. Armstrong ZR, Alonso J, Stanton V, Patel N, Zogaj X, Cocioba SS, Klose KE. Appl Environ Microbiol. 2025 May 12:e0004525. doi: 10.1128/aem.00045-25. PubMed 40353662.
Backbone
  Vector backbone: Fn Ori-p15a-CmR
  Vector type: Bacterial Expression
Growth in bacteria
  Bacterial resistance: Chloramphenicol, 25 μg/mL
  Growth temperature: 37°C
  Growth strain: DH5alpha
  Copy number: Low Copy
Gene/Insert
  Gene/Insert name: tspurple
  Species: Synthetic; Actinia equina
  Promoter: pJ23100-BsaI
  Cloning method: Golden Gate
Terms and licenses: Academic/Nonprofit Terms; Industry Terms: Not Available to Industry
Depositor comments: Universal primer overhangs for promoter swapping: Forward 5'- GGCTACGGTCTCGCGAC-3'; Reverse 5'- GGCTACGGTCTCGTAAT -3'
How to cite: pKEK3199 was a gift from Karl Klose (Addgene plasmid # 234097 ; http://n2t.net/addgene:234097 ; RRID:Addgene_234097)
